>Addgene plasmid #213187 | AVPR1B-DuET | addgene full sequence | sequence record 430752 | Addgene NGS Result
AGAGGTCGACGGTATACAGACATGATAAGATACATTGATGAGTTTGGACAAACCACAACTAGAATGCAGT
GAAAAAAATGCTTTATTTGTGAAATTTGTGATGCTATTGCTTTATTTGTAACCATTATAAGCTGCAATAA
ACAAGTTGGGGTGGGCGAAGAACTCCAGCATGAGATCCCCGCGCTGGAGGATCATCCAGCCGGCGTCCCG
GAAAACGATTCCGAAGCCCAACCTTTCATAGAAGGCGGCGGTGGAATCGAAATCTCGTGATGGCAGGTTG
GGCGTCGCTTGGTCGGTCATTTCGAACCCCAGAGTCCCGCTCAGAAGAACTCGTCAAGAAGGCGATAGAA
GGCGATGCGCTGCGAATCGGGAGCGGCGATACCGTAAAGCACGAGGAAGCGGTCAGCCCATTCGCCGCCA
AGCTCTTCAGCAATATCACGGGTAGCCAACGCTATGTCCTGATAGCGGTCCGCCACACCCAGCCGGCCAC
AGTCGATGAATCCAGAAAAGCGGCCATTTTCCACCATGATATTCGGCAAGCAGGCATCGCCATGGGTCAC
GACGAGATCCTCGCCGTCGGGCATGCGCGCCTTGAGCCTGGCGAACAGTTCGGCTGGCGCGAGCCCCTGA
TGCTCTTCGTCCAGATCATCCTGATCGACAAGACCGGCTTCCATCCGAGTACGTGCTCGCTCGATGCGAT
GTTTCGCTTGGTGGTCGAATGGGCAGGTAGCCGGATCAAGCGTATGCAGCCGCCGCATTGCATCAGCCAT
GATGGATACTTTCTCGGCAGGAGCAAGGTGAGATGACAGGAGATCCTGCCCCGGCACTTCGCCCAATAGC
AGCCAGTCCCTTCCCGCTTCAGTGACAACGTCGAGCACAGCTGCGCAAGGAACGCCCGTCGTGGCCAGCC
ACGATAGCCGCGCTGCCTCGTCCTGCAGTTCATTCAGGGCACCGGACAGGTCGGTCTTGACAAAAAGAAC
CGGGCGCCCCTGCGCTGACAGCCGGAACACGGCGGCATCAGAGCAGCCGATTGTCTGTTGTGCCCAGTCA
TAGCCGAATAGCCTCTCCACCCAAGCGGCCGGAGAACCTGCGTGCAATCCATCTTGTTCAATCATGCGAA
ACGATCCTCATCCTGTCTCTTGATCAGATCCGAAAATGGATATACAAGCTCCCGGGAGCTTTTTGCAAAA
GCCTAGGCCTCCAAAAAAGCCTCCTCACTACTTCTGGAATAGCTCAGAGGCAGAGGCGGCCTCGGCCTCT
GCATAAATAAAAAAAATTAGTCAGCCATGGGGCGGAGAATGGGCGGAACTGGGCGGAGTTAGGGGCGGGA
TGGGCGGAGTTAGGGGCGGGACTATGGTTGCTGACTAATTGAGATGCATGCTTTGCATACTTCTGCCTGC
TGGGGAGCCTGGGGACTTTCCACACCTGGTTGCTGACTAATTGAGATGCATGCTTTGCATACTTCTGCCT
GCTGGGGAGCCTGGGGACTTTCCACACCCTAACTGACACACATTCCACAGAATTAATTCGCGTTAAATTT
TTGTTAAATCAGCTCATTTTTTAACCAATAGGCCGAAATCGGCAAAATCCCTTATAAATCAAAAGAATAG
ACCGAGATAGGGT
[37 nt withheld, positions 1624-1660]
AAAGAACGTGGACTCCAACGTCAAAGG
[49 nt withheld, positions 1688-1736]
T
[91 nt withheld, positions 1738-1828]
G
[124 nt withheld, positions 1830-1953]
GGGGATACCCCCTAGAGCCCCAGCTGGTTCTTTCCGCCTCAGAAGCCATAGAGCCCACCGCATCCCCAGC
ATGCCTGCTATTGTCTTCCCAATCCTCCCCCTTGCTGTCCTGCCCCACCCCACCCCCCAGAATAGAATGA
CACCTACTCAGACAATGCGATGCAATTTCCTCATTTTATTAGGAAAGGACAGTGGGAGTGGCACCTTCCA
GGGTCAAGGAAGGCACGGGGGAGGGGCAAACAACAGATGGCTGGCAACTAGAAGGCACAGTCGAGGCTGA
TCAGCGGGTTTAAACGGGCCCTCTAGACTCGAGTTAGGCAGGGGCCACCTGAGAAGTCTCGGTCTTAGAC
ACGGTGGTGCTGGCCTCATCGAATTCACCGGTGCGTCCACCGGTATCGATAAAAATGATTGTCTCTGCCG
TGCCCTCTCCATCTGCAAGCTCCAGGTCTCTCGGGGACTCTTCGGGGCGCGGCCTGCCACTCAGGGTAAG
GGACAGACTCAGGGAGAGGGTAGCGGGACAGGATGAGCGGGTCAGCAAAGTGGTGTGGCGAGAGGACAGG
CTTCCGTCGCTGAGGCGTCTCCGCATCCTAGGCTGTGGCCCACCGCAGCATGCCAGATGTCGGAGGGGTC
TGGGGAGCAGATGAGAATTAAATCCCATATAAATCCATGGGTTACAACAACTATTCAGGTTTCCCAACAG
CATGGAGATTGTGAAGGCGACATTGGTACTGTCCTCGTCCGGAGCATTCTTGTCCCACACAGACCACATC
TGCACGGAGAAAAAGGGGGCCCAGCAAGCAATGTAGGCCAGTACGATCACGAAGGTCATCTTCACGGTGC
GAATTTTGGCCCTGGAGATAGTGTTAATGGAGGACACCCTGGACGGCAGTCCCCGTGTGGTAGCAGCCAG
GGTGGATGGGCTTGGGCGATCCCATGTCCGCCAACCTCCACCACCTACGCGCCACGCTTGTGTTTTCACT
TTCAGATTCTTGCAAATTTCATGGCAGATCAGACTGTAACATGCGGTCAGCATGGTCACAGGCAGAACGA
ATATGGCGAGTGTAGTCCAGGTCAGGTAGGCCCGCGGGCCCCACGGAAACCCAAAATCAGCCCAGCAGTC
CAGAACGCCTGAACCCTGAATGACCTCCCTCAAAGAGAAGATGAAGACCTGAGGCAGAGAGAAAATGGCC
GCCAGCAACCAGGGCGCAGCGATCAGGAGATACGTGCTCTGCCCGGGTTGCTGCAGGCTGCGCAGGGGGT
GGCATACGGCAAGGTACCGATCGAGGGTCATAGCCAAGAGCATGTAGGTGGAGGCAAACATGGAAAGGAC
CTGCAGATACTTTACAGCCCGGCAGAGCAGATCAGGTCCCTGGAACCGATATGTTATGTCCCACAGCAGT
TGGGGCAGCACCTGGAAGAGGGCCACTGCGAGATCTGTCAGTGCCAGGTGCAGCACGAAAAGGTGCATTC
GTGACCTCTTTCTCCCCAGTTGGCCAAGAGTCAGAAGAACGGCCAGATTCCCGCCAGTAGCCAACACCAG
AACAGTGGCAAGAACCCCGATCTCTACTTTTGCCAGTTCCTCATCGCGGCCCAGCCATGGGGTAGTTGCA
TTGGGCGCGCTCAGGGTCCCCCGCGGGGTAGGGTTTGCATCCCAGAGAGGGCCAGAGTCCATATCGATGC
TGGCGTCATCATCGTCCTTGTAGTCGGCGAATACCAGGCAGAAGATGTAGCTCAGGGCGATGATCGTCTT
CATGGTGGCGCTAAGCTTAAGTTTAAACGCTAGCCAGCTTGGGTCTCCCTATAGTGAGTCGTATTAATTT
CGATAAGCCAGTAAGCAGTGGGTTCTCTAGTTAGCCAGAGAGCTCTGCTTATATAGACCTCCCACCGTAC
ACGCCTACCGCCCATTTGCGTCAATGGGGCGGAGTTGTTACGACATTTTGGAAAGTCCCGTTGATTTTGG
TGCCAAAACAAACTCCCATTGACGTCAATGGGGTGGAGACTTGGAAATCCCCGTGAGTCAAACCGCTATC
CACGCCCATTGATGTACTGCCAAAACCGCATCACCATGGTAATAGCGATGACTAATACGTAGATGTACTG
CCAAGTAGGAAAGTCCCATAAGGTCATGTACTGGGCATAATGCCAGGCGGGCCATTTACCGTCATTGACG
TCAATAGGGGGCGTACTTGGCATATGATACACTTGATGTACTGCCAAGTGGGCAGTTTACCGTAAATACT
CCACCCATTGACGTCAATGGAAAGTCCCTATTGGCGTTACTATGGGAACATACGTCATTATTGACGTCAA
TGGGCGGGGGTCGTTGGGCGGTCAGCCAGGCGGGCCATTTACCGTAAGTTATGTAACGCGGAACTCCATA
TATGGGCTATGAACTAATGACCCCGTAATTGATTACTATTAATAACTAGTCAATAATCAATGTCAACGCG
TATATCTGGCCCGTACATCGCGAAGCAGCGCAAAACGCCTAACCCTAAGCAGATTCTTCATGCAAATGTC
GGTCAAGCCTTGCCTTGTTGTAGCTTAAATTTTGCTCGCGCACTACTCAGCGACCTCCAACACACAAGCA
GGGAGCAGATACTGGCTTAACTATGCGGCATCAGAGCAGATTGTACTGAGAGTGCACCATAGGGGATCGG
GAGATCTCCCGATCCGTCGACGTCAGGTGGCACTTTTCGGGGAAATGTGCGCGGAACCCCTATTTGTTTA
TTTTTCTAAATACATTCAAATATGTATCCGCTCATGAGACAATAACCCTGATAAATGCTTCAATAATATT
GAAAAAGGAAGAGTATGAGTATTCAACATTTCCGTGTCGCCCTTATTCCCTTTTTTGCGGCATTTTGCCT
TCCTGTTTTTGCTCACCCAGAAACGCTGGTGAAAGTAAAAGATGCTGAAGATCAGTTGGGTGCACGAGTG
GGTTACATCGAACTGGATCTCAACAGCGGTAAGATCCTTGAGAGTTTTCGCCCCGAAGAACGTTTTCCAA
TGATGAGCACTTTTAAAGTTCTGCTATGTGGCGCGGTATTATCCCGTATTGACGCCGGGCAAGAGCAACT
CGGTCGCCGCATACACTATTCTCAGAATGACTTGGTTGAGTACTCACCAGTCACAGAAAAGCATCTTACG
GATGGCATGACAGTAAGAGAATTATGCAGTGCTGCCATAACCATGAGTGATAACACTGCGGCCAACTTAC
TTCTGACAACGATCGGAGGACCGAAGGAGCTAACCGCTTTTTTGCACAACATGGGGGATCATGTAACTCG
CCTTGATCGTTGGGAACCGGAGCTGAATGAAGCCATACCAAACGACGAGCGTGACACCACGATGCCTGTA
GCAATGGCAACAACGTTGCGCAAACTATTAACTGGCGAACTACTTACTCTAGCTTCCCGGCAACAATTAA
TAGACTGGATGGAGGCGGATAAAGTTGCAGGACCACTTCTGCGCTCGGCCCTTCCGGCTGGCTGGTTTAT
TGCTGATAAATCTGGAGCCGGTGAGCGTGGGTCTCGCGGTATCATTGCAGCACTGGGGCCAGATGGTAAG
CCCTCCCGTATCGTAGTTATCTACACGACGGGGAGTCAGGCAACTATGGATGAACGAAATAGACAGATCG
CTGAGATAGGTGCCTCACTGATTAAGCATTGGTAACTGTCAGACCAAGTTTACTCATATATACTTTAGAT
TGATTTAAAACTTCATTTTTAATTTAAAAGGATCTAGGTGAAGATCCTTTTTGATAATCTCATGACCAAA
ATCCCTTAACGTGAGTTTTCGTTCCACTGAGCGTCAGACCCCGTAGAAAAGATCAAAGGATCTTCTTGAG
ATCCTTTTTTTCTGCGCGTAATCTGCTGCTTGCAAACAAAAAAACCACCGCTACCAGCGGTGGTTTGTTT
GCCGGATCAAGAGCTACCAACTCTTTTTCCGAAGGTAACTGGCTTCAGCAGAGCGCAGATACCAAATACC
GTTCTTCTAGTGTAGCCGTAGTTAGGCCACCACTTCAAGAACTCTGTAGCACCGCCTACATACCTCGCTC
TGCTAATCCTGTTACCAGTGGCTGCTGCCAGTGGCGATAAGTCGTGTCTTACCGGGTTGGACTCAAGACG
ATAGTTACCGGATAAGGCGCAGCGGTCGGGCTGAACGGGGGGTTCGTGCACACAGCCCAGCTTGGAGCGA
ACGACCTACACCGAACTGAGATACCTACAGCGTGAGCTATGAGAAAGCGCCACGCTTCCCGAAGGGAGAA
AGGCGGACAGGTATCCGGTAAGCGGCAGGGTCGGAACAGGAGAGCGCACGAGGGAGCTTCCAGGGGGAAA
CGCCTGGTATCTTTATAGTCCTGTCGGGTTTCGCCACCTCTGACTTGAGCGTCGATTTTTGTGATGCTCG
TCAGGGGGGCGGAGCCTATGGAAAAACGCCAGCAACGCGGCCTTTTTACGGTTCCTGGCCTTTTGCTGGC
CTTTTGCTCACATGTTCTTTCCTGCGTTATCCCCTGATTCTGTGGATAACCGTATTACCGCCTTTGAGTG
AGCTGATACCGCTCGCCGCAGCCGAACGACCGAGCGCAGCGAGTCAGTGAGCGAGGAAGCGGAAGAGCGC
CCAATACGCAAACCGCCTCTCCCCGCGCGTTGGCCGATTCATTAATGCAGCTGGCACGACAGGTTTCCCG
ACTGGAAAGCGGGCAGTGAGCGCAACGCAATTAATGTGAGTTAGCTCACTCATTAGGCACCCCAGGCTTT
ACACTTTATGCTTCCGGCTCGTATGTTGTGTGGAATTGTGAGCGGATAACAATTTCACACAGGAAACAGC
TATGACCATGATTACGCCAAGCTCTAGCT
Features (pLannotate 1.2.2; 21 found; start..end, strand, type, name):
     26..147     -  polyA_signal   SV40 poly(A) signal: SV40 polyadenylation signal
    142..300     -  CDS            ble (fragment): BLE_KLEPN - Experimental evidence at protein level: Swiss-Prot protein existence level 1. Binding protein with a strong affinity to the bleomycin family of antibiotics. Binds to CL990; an antimitotic-antibiotic compound. From Klebsiella pneumoniae.
    324..1115    -  CDS            neo: KKA2_KLEPN - Also known as kan, nptII. Experimental evidence at protein level: Swiss-Prot protein existence level 1. Resistance to kanamycin, neomycin, paromomycin, ribostamycin, butirosin and gentamicin B. From Klebsiella pneumoniae.
   1182..1511    -  promoter       SV40 promoter: SV40 enhancer and early promoter
   1525..1953    -  rep_origin     f1 ori (sequence partly withheld): f1 bacteriophage origin of replication; arrow indicates direction of (+) strand synthesis
   1974..1995    -  promoter       SV40 promoter (fragment): SV40 enhancer and early promoter
   1999..2223    -  polyA_signal   bGH poly(A) signal: bovine growth hormone polyadenylation signal
   2354..3625    -  CDS            AVPR1B: V1BR_HUMAN - Also known as AVPR3, VPR3. Experimental evidence at protein level: Swiss-Prot protein existence level 1. (Microbial infection) During SARS coronavirus-2/SARS-CoV-2 infection, may recognize and internalize the complex formed by AVP/Arg- vasopressin, SARS-CoV-2 spike protein and secreted ACE2 through DNM2/dynamin 2-dependent endocytosis. From Homo sapiens (Human).
   3638..3658    -  CDS            3xFLAG (fragment): three tandem FLAG® epitope tags
   3751..3769    -  promoter       T7 promoter: promoter for bacteriophage T7 RNA polymerase
   3785..3818    -  LTR            5' LTR (truncated) (fragment): truncated 5' long terminal repeat (LTR) from HIV-1
   3814..4017    -  promoter       CMV promoter: human cytomegalovirus (CMV) immediate early promoter
   4018..4397    -  enhancer       CMV enhancer: human cytomegalovirus immediate early enhancer
   4552..4604    +  misc_feature   bom (fragment): basis of mobility region from pBR322
   4663..4767    +  promoter       AmpR promoter: bla
   4768..5628    +  CDS            AmpR: β-lactamase; bla; confers resistance to ampicillin, carbenicillin, and related antibiotics
   5799..6387    +  rep_origin     ori: high-copy-number ColE1/pMB1/pBR322/pUC origin of replication
   6570..6662    +  CDS            lacI (fragment): lac repressor; lacI; The lac repressor binds to the lac operator to inhibit transcription in E. coli. This inhibition can be relieved by adding lactose or isopropyl-β-D-thiogalactopyranoside (IPTG).
   6675..6696    +  protein_bind   CAP binding site: CAP binding activates transcription in the presence of cAMP. E. coli catabolite activator protein
   6711..6741    +  promoter       lac promoter: promoter for the E. coli lac operon
   6749..6765    +  protein_bind   lac operator: The lac repressor binds to the lac operator to inhibit transcription in E. coli. This inhibition can be relieved by adding lactose or isopropyl-β-D-thiogalactopyranoside (IPTG). lac repressor encoded by lacI
