[The description below was written by a language model from this plasmid's Addgene catalogue record and pLannotate feature annotations shown in this document.]
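Description:
AVPR1B-DuET is a mammalian expression plasmid built on the pcDNA 3.1 (+) backbone that carries the human arginine vasopressin receptor 1B (AVPR1B, also called V1bR or AVPR3), a class A GPCR of the vasopressin and oxytocin receptor family. It is propagated in E. coli as a high-copy plasmid through a ColE1/pUC-type origin and selected with ampicillin via the β-lactamase gene. An f1 origin is also present. For selection in mammalian cells, the backbone provides a neomycin/kanamycin phosphotransferase gene driven by the SV40 enhancer/early promoter and terminated by an SV40 polyadenylation signal. The annotation software also reports several short fragment hits (ble, HIV-1 LTR, lacI, bom). These are probably residual backbone sequence or partial homology matches rather than functional parts.

The receptor coding sequence sits downstream of the CMV immediate-early enhancer and promoter and is followed by the bovine growth hormone polyadenylation signal, giving strong constitutive expression in transfected mammalian cells. A T7 promoter between CMV and the insert additionally allows in vitro transcription. According to the record, the DuET design adds a cleavable hemagglutinin signal peptide at the N terminus, followed by a FLAG epitope, and places a 1D4 epitope at the C terminus. The feature table detects the FLAG sequence immediately upstream of the receptor, but it does not separately annotate the signal peptide or the 1D4 tag. The dual tags allow the full-length receptor to be captured and detected from either end. The construct is described as optimised for mammalian expression and proteomics studies, and the associated work concerns multiplexed selectivity screening of anti-GPCR antibodies.
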