Addgene plasmid #213187: AVPR1B-DuET
Purpose: The DuET construct encodes the named human GPCR engineered with a cleaved hemagglutinin signal peptide, a 5' FLAG and a 3' 1D4 epitope tag optimized for expression in mammalian cells and proteomics studies.
Depositing lab: Thomas Sakmar. Depositing organization: Rockefeller University. Publication: Multiplexed selectivity screening of anti-GPCR antibodies. Dahl L, Kotliar IB, Bendes A, Dodig-Crnkovic T, Fromm S, Elofsson A, Uhlen M, Sakmar TP, Schwenk JM. Sci Adv. 2023 May 3;9(18):eadf9297. doi: 10.1126/sciadv.adf9297. Epub 2023 May 3. PubMed 37134173.
Backbone
  Vector backbone: pcDNA 3.1 (+)
  Vector type: Mammalian Expression
Growth in bacteria
  Bacterial resistance: Ampicillin, 100 μg/mL
  Growth temperature: 37°C
  Growth strain: DH5alpha
  Copy number: High Copy
Gene/Insert
  Gene/Insert name: AVPR1B (alt names: Arginine vasopressin receptor 1B; AVPR3, V1BR)
  Species: H. sapiens (human)
  Entrez Gene: AVPR1B (a.k.a. AVPR3, V1bR, VPR3)
  Promoter: CMV, T7
  Tag / fusion protein: FLAG (N terminal on insert); 1D4 (C terminal on insert)
  Cloning method: Gibson Cloning
Terms and licenses: Academic/Nonprofit Terms; Industry Terms: Not Available to Industry
Depositor comments: Class: A, Family: Vassopressin and oxytocin. Ensembl ID: ENSG00000198049, Uniprot ID: P47901
How to cite: AVPR1B-DuET was a gift from Thomas Sakmar (Addgene plasmid # 213187 ; http://n2t.net/addgene:213187 ; RRID:Addgene_213187)
